Addgene plasmid #223473: pEY126
Purpose: srh-15 fluorescent neural reporter driving nuclear CyOFP1 expression (refer to NeuroPAL paper for expression)
Depositing lab: Oliver Hobert & Eviatar Yemini. Depositing organization: Columbia University. Publication: NeuroPAL: A Multicolor Atlas for Whole-Brain Neuronal Identification in C. elegans. Yemini E, Lin A, Nejatbakhsh A, Varol E, Sun R, Mena GE, Samuel ADT, Paninski L, Venkatachalam V, Hobert O. Cell. 2021 Jan 7;184(1):272-288.e11. doi: 10.1016/j.cell.2020.12.012. Epub 2020 Dec 29. PubMed 33378642.
Backbone
  Vector backbone: pPD95.62
  Vector type: Worm Expression
Growth in bacteria
  Bacterial resistance: Ampicillin, 100 μg/mL
  Growth temperature: 37°C
  Growth strain: DH5alpha
  Copy number: Unknown
Gene/Insert
  Gene/Insert name: srh-15
  Species: C. elegans (nematode)
  Entrez Gene: srh-15 (a.k.a. CELE_C50B6.6)
  Cloning method: Gibson Cloning
Terms and licenses: Academic/Nonprofit Terms; Industry Terms: Not Available to Industry
How to cite: pEY126 was a gift from Oliver Hobert & Eviatar Yemini (Addgene plasmid # 223473 ; http://n2t.net/addgene:223473 ; RRID:Addgene_223473)
