[The description below was written by a language model from this plasmid's Addgene catalogue record and pLannotate feature annotations shown in this document.]
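Description:
pEY126 is a C. elegans expression plasmid built on the pPD95.62 backbone, one of the set of neuron-type reporter constructs associated with the NeuroPAL multicolor atlas for whole-brain neuronal identification. It is propagated in E. coli using a high-copy ColE1/pUC-type origin and selected with ampicillin through the bla (AmpR) gene and its own promoter. Residual pUC/pBR322-derived sequences are also annotated, including fragments of the multiple cloning site, rop, bom and lacI, together with the CAP site, lac promoter and lac operator. These are backbone remnants and play no role in worm expression.

The catalogued insert is srh-15 from C. elegans, introduced by Gibson cloning. Because the stated purpose is an srh-15 reporter, this is presumably regulatory sequence from that gene. The feature table does not annotate it, although an unannotated stretch of roughly 1.1 kb lies between the MCS fragment and the reporter, which is where such a promoter would sit. Downstream, after a short fragment annotated as worm-optimized mEGFP (likely leftover leader sequence from the parental vector), comes the CyOFP1 coding sequence. CyOFP1 is a monomeric, fast-maturing, long Stokes shift orange fluorescent protein. It is followed closely by his-11, a C. elegans histone H2B. The arrangement is consistent with a CyOFP1–histone fusion that tethers the fluorophore to chromatin and gives the nuclear signal described in the record. A small aex-5 fragment annotated further downstream probably reflects 3' sequence carried by the backbone, but no 3' UTR is explicitly annotated.

The construct is used as a transgene to label the nuclei of srh-15-expressing neurons, and the record refers to the NeuroPAL publication for the actual expression pattern.
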