Features (pLannotate 1.2.2; 14 found; start..end, strand, type, name):
    152..169     -  misc_feature   MCS (fragment): pUC18/19 multiple cloning site
   1318..1369    +  CDS            mEGFP (fragment): monomeric enhanced GFP, optimized with synthetic introns for expression in C. elegans
   1376..2176    +  CDS            CyOFP1: CyOFP1 is a basic (constitutively fluorescent) long stokes shift fluorescent protein published in 2016, derived from Entacmaea quadricolor. It is reported to be a very rapidly-maturing monomer with moderate acid sensitivity.
   2201..2563    +  CDS            his-11: H2B1_CAEEL - Experimental evidence at protein level: Swiss-Prot protein existence level 1. Core component of nucleosome. Nucleosomes wrap and compact DNA into chromatin, limiting DNA accessibility to the cellular machineries which require DNA as a template. Histones thereby play a central role in transcription regulation, DNA repair, DNA replication and chromosomal stability. DNA accessibility is regulated via a complex set of post-translational modifications of histones, also called histone code, and nucleosome remodeling. From Caenorhabditis elegans.
   3173..3325    +  CDS            aex-5 (fragment): AEX5_CAEEL - Also known as kpc-3 From Caenorhabditis elegans.
   3453..3488    +  CDS            rop (fragment): Rop protein, which maintains plasmids at low copy number; rop
   3590..3689    +  misc_feature   bom (fragment): basis of mobility region from pBR322
   3787..3891    +  promoter       AmpR promoter: bla
   3892..4752    +  CDS            AmpR: β-lactamase; bla; confers resistance to ampicillin, carbenicillin, and related antibiotics
   4923..5511    +  rep_origin     ori: high-copy-number ColE1/pMB1/pBR322/pUC origin of replication
   5694..5786    +  CDS            lacI (fragment): lac repressor; lacI; The lac repressor binds to the lac operator to inhibit transcription in E. coli. This inhibition can be relieved by adding lactose or isopropyl-β-D-thiogalactopyranoside (IPTG).
   5799..5820    +  protein_bind   CAP binding site: CAP binding activates transcription in the presence of cAMP. E. coli catabolite activator protein
   5835..5865    +  promoter       lac promoter: promoter for the E. coli lac operon
   5873..5889    +  protein_bind   lac operator: The lac repressor binds to the lac operator to inhibit transcription in E. coli. This inhibition can be relieved by adding lactose or isopropyl-β-D-thiogalactopyranoside (IPTG). lac repressor encoded by lacI
>Addgene plasmid #223473 | pEY126 | addgene full sequence | sequence record 442629 | Addgene NGS Result
TCACACAGGAAACAGCTATGACCATGATTACGCCAAGCTGTAAGTTTAAACATGATCTTACTAACTAACT
ATTCTCATTTAAATTTTCAGAGCTTAAAAATGGCTGAAATCACTCACAACGATGGATACGCTAACAACTT
GGAAATGAAATAAGCTTGCATGCCTGCAGTTGAGATGTCATGCTTTGAAGAATTCAGTATCAACTGTACA
ATATTCAAGCCAAAATACTTAAAATGAACTGCGTGGATTTTCGTAGGTGTTACGGTGAAAAGCGGACGTA
ACTTCATAACCAGTGAATATATCATTAAATGAAAAAATGAAAATGTTTTTGTGGTGTTTTCGGTATTTCA
TTAACCAAATAAATTCACTTTTTGCTTTGATATTTTACATTTTTGAAATTTCAACAAGTTGGAATACAAA
CTACCAAATTTTTTCCAAAAGGAAAAATATGAAATAGACGGCTTCCTTATTTATTTGCTTCGTTGTTGGT
TAAATTTGAAAAAAAAATTTAAAAAATTTCTTTTGTACAAATTTCGTCAATTTTTTGTAGGAAATTTCCG
CTAGAACTGAAATTATTTCTGAAAAAATAATATTTTTTAATGAGACAGCTCAAAAGATTTTATTTCAGAT
AATTATCTTGAAAAATATATATACGTCTTTTTGATCATTGTTGAGATTTTAGCCAGAATTACCAATCCAC
CTGTTATGATCGTTCATTTTTTATTTAGTAAACAAGTCAACTGTATAGAAATCGCAGTCACTCATGTCAG
TTTTTGGTTGTTTTCAATTGTCGAAAATTAAAAGCTGAAAAAATCAGAGAGAGTCGTCTGAAAATGAGCT
TGTTCCAATAATTTCGAAGAGTATAACATTGTTAATTGAAAACAATTGTGTGTGATTAGAAATGGTGTTT
TATTTGAAATGTTTTTTTGATAAACACATAATTGGTTTACATAAAACTACCTTCCCCAAAAACGATGTGA
TCATTGGTACACTGATTGATTGATCACTTTCTTCCAAGAAAATTTAATTACCAGAACATGAATGCAATTT
GATTTTGAAGTGGACGTCGATGAACTCCCTCATATAACATCTGGTGCTGTTGTCAGATATTTGTTTTCAC
TCTTGATTTTATACACCCGGGATTGGCCAAAGGACCCAAAGGTATGTTTCGAATGATACTAACATAACAT
AGAACATTTTCAGGAGGACCCTTGCTTGGAGGGTACCGAGCTCAGAAAAAATGACCGCTCCAAAGAAGAA
GCGCAAGGTTCCAGTCGAGAAGATGACTGCCCCAAAAAAGAAACGTAAGGTCCCGCGGGTAAGTTTAAAC
AGTTCGGTACTAACTAACCATACATATTTAAATTTTCAGCGCGCTGTGTCAAAAGGAGAAGAGCTTATTA
AGGAGAATATGCGTTCCAAGCTCTACCTCGAGGGATCCGTCAACGGACACCAATTCAAGTGCACCCACGA
GGGAGAGGGAAAGCCATACGAGGGAAAGCAAACCAACCGTATCAAGGTCGTCGAGGGAGGACCACTCCCA
TTCGCCTTCGACATCCTCGCCACCCACTTCATGTACGGATCCAAGGTAAGTTTAAACATATATATACTAA
CTAACCCTGATTATTTAAATTTTCAGGTCTTCATCAAGTACCCAGCCGACCTCCCAGACTACTTCAAGCA
ATCCTTCCCAGAGGGATTCACCTGGGAGCGTGTCATGGTCTTCGAGGACGGAGGAGTCCTCACCGCCACC
CAAGACACCTCCCTCCAAGACGGAGAGCTCATCTACAACGTCAAGGTCCGTGGAGTCAACTTCCCAGCCA
ACGGACCAGTCATGCAAAAGAAGACCCTCGGATGGGAGCCATCCACCGAGACCATGTACCCAGCCGACGG
AGGACTCGAGGGACGTTGCGACAAGGTAAGTTTAAACATGATTTTACTAACTAACTAATCTGATTTAAAT
TTTCAGGCCCTCAAGCTCGTCGGAGGAGGACACCTCCACGTCAACTTCAAGACCACCTACAAGTCCAAGA
AGCCAGTCAAGATGCCAGGAGTCCACTACGTCGACCGTCGTCTCGAGCGTATCAAGGAGGCCGACAACGA
GACCTACGTCGAGCAATACGAGCACGCCGTCGCCCGTTACTCCAACCTCGGAGGAGGAATGGACGAGCTC
TACAAGCCTAGGATACCGGTGGGTGAAGACCCACCAAAGCCATCTGCCAAGGGAGCCAAGAAGGCCGCCA
AGACCGTTACGAAGCCAAAGGACGGAAAGAAGAGACGTCATGCCCGTAAGGAATCATACTCCGTCTACAT
CTACCGTGTCCTCAAGCAAGTTCATCCAGACACTGGAGTTTCCTCCAAAGCCATGTCTATCATGAACTCT
TTTGTCAACGATGTCTTCGAGCGTATTGCTGCTGAAGCATCCCGTCTTGCTCACTACAACAAGCGTTCCA
CAATCTCATCCCGCGAAATTCAGACCGCTGTCCGTCTGATCCTTCCAGGAGAGCTTGCCAAGCACGCCGT
GTCTGAGGGAACCAAGGCCGTTACCAAGTACACTTCCAGCAAGTAGGAATTCCAACTGAGCGCCGGTCGC
TACCATTACCAACTTGTCTGGTGTCAAAAATAATAGGGGCCGCTGTCATCAGAGTAAGTTTAAACTGAGT
TCTACTAACTAACGAGTAATATTTAAATTTTCAGCATCTCGCGCCCGTGCCTCTGACTTCTAAGTCCAAT
TACTCTTCAACATCCCTACATGCTCTTTCTCCCTGTGCTCCCACCCCCTATTTTTGTTATTATCAAAAAA
CTTCTCTTAATTTCTTTGTTTTTTAGCTTCTTTTAAGTCACCTCTAACAATGAAATTGTGTAGATTCAAA
AATAGAATTAATTCGTAATAAAAAGTCGAAAAAAATTGTGCTCCCTCCCCCCATTAATAATAATTCTATC
CCAAAATCTACACAATGTTCTGTGTACACTTCTTATGTTTTTTACTTCTGATAAATTTTTTTGAAACATC
ATAGAAAAAACCGCACACAAAATACCTTATCATATGTTACGTTTCAGTTTATGACCGCAATTTTTATTTC
TTCGCACGTCTGGGCCTCTCATGACGTCAAATCATGCTCATCGTGAAAAAGTTTTGGAGTATTTTTGGAA
TTTTTCAATCAAGTGAAAGTTTATGAAATTAATTTTCCTGCTTTTGCTTTTTGGGGTTTCCCCTATTGTT
TGTCAAGATTTCGAGGACGGCGTTTTTCTTGCTAAAATCACAAGTATTGATGAGCACGATGCAAGAAAGA
TCGGAAGAAGGTTTGGGTTTGAGGCTCAGTGGAAGGTGAGTAGAAGTTGATAATTTGAAAGTGGAGTAGT
GTCTATGGGGTTTTTGCCTTAAATGACAGAATACATTCCCAATATACCAAACATAACTGTTTCCTACTAG
TCGGCCGTACGGGCCCTTTCGTCTCGCGCGTTTCGGTGATGACGGTGAAAACCTCTGACACATGCAGCTC
CCGGAGACGGTCACAGCTTGTCTGTAAGCGGATGCCGGGAGCAGACAAGCCCGTCAGGGCGCGTCAGCGG
GTGTTGGCGGGTGTCGGGGCTGGCTTAACTATGCGGCATCAGAGCAGATTGTACTGAGAGTGCACCATAT
GCGGTGTGAAATACCGCACAGATGCGTAAGGAGAAAATACCGCATCAGGCGGCCTTAAGGGCCTCGTGAT
ACGCCTATTTTTATAGGTTAATGTCATGATAATAATGGTTTCTTAGACGTCAGGTGGCACTTTTCGGGGA
AATGTGCGCGGAACCCCTATTTGTTTATTTTTCTAAATACATTCAAATATGTATCCGCTCATGAGACAAT
AACCCTGATAAATGCTTCAATAATATTGAAAAAGGAAGAGTATGAGTATTCAACATTTCCGTGTCGCCCT
TATTCCCTTTTTTGCGGCATTTTGCCTTCCTGTTTTTGCTCACCCAGAAACGCTGGTGAAAGTAAAAGAT
GCTGAAGATCAGTTGGGTGCACGAGTGGGTTACATCGAACTGGATCTCAACAGCGGTAAGATCCTTGAGA
GTTTTCGCCCCGAAGAACGTTTTCCAATGATGAGCACTTTTAAAGTTCTGCTATGTGGCGCGGTATTATC
CCGTATTGACGCCGGGCAAGAGCAACTCGGTCGCCGCATACACTATTCTCAGAATGACTTGGTTGAGTAC
TCACCAGTCACAGAAAAGCATCTTACGGATGGCATGACAGTAAGAGAATTATGCAGTGCTGCCATAACCA
TGAGTGATAACACTGCGGCCAACTTACTTCTGACAACGATCGGAGGACCGAAGGAGCTAACCGCTTTTTT
GCACAACATGGGGGATCATGTAACTCGCCTTGATCGTTGGGAACCGGAGCTGAATGAAGCCATACCAAAC
GACGAGCGTGACACCACGATGCCTGTAGCAATGGCAACAACGTTGCGCAAACTATTAACTGGCGAACTAC
TTACTCTAGCTTCCCGGCAACAATTAATAGACTGGATGGAGGCGGATAAAGTTGCAGGACCACTTCTGCG
CTCGGCCCTTCCGGCTGGCTGGTTTATTGCTGATAAATCTGGAGCCGGTGAGCGTGGGTCTCGCGGTATC
ATTGCAGCACTGGGGCCAGATGGTAAGCCCTCCCGTATCGTAGTTATCTACACGACGGGGAGTCAGGCAA
CTATGGATGAACGAAATAGACAGATCGCTGAGATAGGTGCCTCACTGATTAAGCATTGGTAACTGTCAGA
CCAAGTTTACTCATATATACTTTAGATTGATTTAAAACTTCATTTTTAATTTAAAAGGATCTAGGTGAAG
ATCCTTTTTGATAATCTCATGACCAAAATCCCTTAACGTGAGTTTTCGTTCCACTGAGCGTCAGACCCCG
TAGAAAAGATCAAAGGATCTTCTTGAGATCCTTTTTTTCTGCGCGTAATCTGCTGCTTGCAAACAAAAAA
ACCACCGCTACCAGCGGTGGTTTGTTTGCCGGATCAAGAGCTACCAACTCTTTTTCCGAAGGTAACTGGC
TTCAGCAGAGCGCAGATACCAAATACTGTTCTTCTAGTGTAGCCGTAGTTAGGCCACCACTTCAAGAACT
CTGTAGCACCGCCTACATACCTCGCTCTGCTAATCCTGTTACCAGTGGCTGCTGCCAGTGGCGATAAGTC
GTGTCTTACCGGGTTGGACTCAAGACGATAGTTACCGGATAAGGCGCAGCGGTCGGGCTGAACGGGGGGT
TCGTGCACACAGCCCAGCTTGGAGCGAACGACCTACACCGAACTGAGATACCTACAGCGTGAGCTATGAG
AAAGCGCCACGCTTCCCGAAGGGAGAAAGGCGGACAGGTATCCGGTAAGCGGCAGGGTCGGAACAGGAGA
GCGCACGAGGGAGCTTCCAGGGGGAAACGCCTGGTATCTTTATAGTCCTGTCGGGTTTCGCCACCTCTGA
CTTGAGCGTCGATTTTTGTGATGCTCGTCAGGGGGGCGGAGCCTATGGAAAAACGCCAGCAACGCGGCCT
TTTTACGGTTCCTGGCCTTTTGCTGGCCTTTTGCTCACATGTTCTTTCCTGCGTTATCCCCTGATTCTGT
GGATAACCGTATTACCGCCTTTGAGTGAGCTGATACCGCTCGCCGCAGCCGAACGACCGAGCGCAGCGAG
TCAGTGAGCGAGGAAGCGGAAGAGCGCCCAATACGCAAACCGCCTCTCCCCGCGCGTTGGCCGATTCATT
AATGCAGCTGGCACGACAGGTTTCCCGACTGGAAAGCGGGCAGTGAGCGCAACGCAATTAATGTGAGTTA
GCTCACTCATTAGGCACCCCAGGCTTTACACTTTATGCTTCCGGCTCGTATGTTGTGTGGAATTGTGAGC
GGATAACAATT
